>Addgene plasmid #125000 | OA-986C | addgene full sequence | sequence record 244080 | Addgene NGS Result
ATAATACATAACCATTTGCGGTTTACCGGTACTTTCGTTGATAGAAGCATCCTCATCACAAGATGATAAT
AAGTATACCATCTTAGCTGGCTTCGGTTTATATGAGACGAGAGTAAGGGGTCCGTCAAAACAAAACATCG
ATGTTCCCACTGGCCTGGAGCGACTGTTTTTCAGTACTTCCGGTATCTCGCGTTTGTTTGATCGCACGGT
TCCCACAATGGTTAATTCGAGCTCGCCCGGGGTCCTAGGTCGACGATGTAGGTCACGGTCTCGAAGCCGC
GGTGCGGGTGCCAGGGCGTGCCCTTGGGCTCCCCGGGCGCGTACTCCACCTCACCCATCTGGTCCATCAT
GATGAACGGGTCGAGGTGGCGGTAGTTGATCCCGGCGAACGCGCGGCGCACCGGGAAGCCCTCGCCCTCG
AAACCGCTGGGCGCGGTGGTCACGGTGAGCACGGGACGTGCGACGGCGTCGGCGGGTGCGGATACGCGGG
GCAGCGTCAGCGGGTTCTCGACGGTCACGGCGGGCATGTCGACGCGGCCGCATTAGATGAACCCCATGGG
ATCCTGACACCTCATTTCGCCTTTTGCACAGATATTTTCCCATTCCATCTGTGTTTGATTGCGTATTTCT
CTTGGAATATATGGAAATTGCAGTAGTATGCTTAATGTATAACACCGTTTTTATTTCGTCCCTCATTTCC
TTCTATTATTTTGTCGGCTGTGAATTGCAGAGTGTCGGGTGAATCATTAATTGCATTGATTTTGATTTTA
ACGAGCCAGGTAATGAAACGTCAACAGTGTAAAGTGGCCATAAACCCCTGCGGATTGCTTGTAGAAACCC
TGAACATCTGTCGCGTTTAATGTTTTTAAGCTATTTATGAATCGATACCCTCGCTGATCCTTTTTGGTGG
TCCTTATAAAAGTGTGCAGATTAGCCGTCAGTCTTTTGCCAAAAATTGGTGCGCGGAAAACACGCAAAAC
TCGCGTGTTCGGGTTGCAATTACCGGGAAAACGCTCCTTTGACAAATCTTCCTTTTTTACTTTCATAGCT
TAGGTAGTGGTCTCAGGTAGTTTCCCGGAATTAAGTTAGGCTGGGTATCGCCTATCGGGAACGGCTACCT
GAACTTTTGGCACCAGCTGTCGGGGGTGAAAACTGGACCAGGTAGTCTTTAGAAGTGCACCTATATAAGG
TCTGCGTTCCTGGCCTCAACAGCACATTCGTACTTCAACCGTCAACGAATTCGGCTGTTTAAACTGCCAC
CATGGACAAGAAGTACTCCATTGGGCTCGCTATCGGCACAAACAGCGTCGGCTGGGCCGTCATTACGGAC
GAGTACAAGGTGCCGAGCAAAAAATTCAAAGTTCTGGGCAATACCGATCGCCACAGCATAAAGAAGAACC
TCATTGGCGCCCTCCTGTTCGACTCCGGGGAGACGGCCGAAGCCACGCGGCTCAAAAGAACAGCACGGCG
CAGATATACCCGCAGAAAGAATCGGATCTGCTACCTGCAGGAGATCTTTAGTAATGAGATGGCTAAGGTG
GATGACTCTTTCTTCCATAGGCTGGAGGAGTCCTTTTTGGTGGAGGAGGATAAAAAGCACGAGCGCCACC
CAATCTTTGGCAATATCGTGGACGAGGTGGCGTACCATGAAAAGTACCCAACCATATATCATCTGAGGAA
GAAGCTTGTAGACAGTACTGATAAGGCTGACTTGCGGTTGATCTATCTCGCGCTGGCGCATATGATCAAA
TTTCGGGGACACTTCCTCATCGAGGGGGACCTGAACCCAGACAACAGCGATGTCGATAAACTCTTTATCC
AACTGGTTCAGACTTACAATCAGCTTTTCGAAGAGAACCCGATCAACGCATCCGGAGTTGACGCCAAAGC
AATCCTGAGCGCTAGGCTGTCCAAATCCCGGCGGCTCGAAAACCTCATCGCACAGCTCCCTGGGGAGAAG
AAGAACGGCCTGTTTGGTAATCTTATCGCCCTGTCACTCGGGCTGACCCCCAACTTTAAATCTAACTTCG
ACCTGGCCGAAGATGCCAAGCTTCAACTGAGCAAAGACACCTACGATGATGATCTCGACAATCTGCTGGC
CCAGATCGGCGACCAGTACGCAGACCTTTTTTTGGCGGCAAAGAACCTGTCAGACGCCATTCTGCTGAGT
GATATTCTGCGAGTGAACACGGAGATCACCAAAGCTCCGCTGAGCGCTAGTATGATCAAGCGCTATGATG
AGCACCACCAAGACTTGACTTTGCTGAAGGCCCTTGTCAGACAGCAACTGCCTGAGAAGTACAAGGAAAT
TTTCTTCGATCAGTCTAAAAATGGCTACGCCGGATACATTGACGGCGGAGCAAGCCAGGAGGAATTTTAC
AAATTTATTAAGCCCATCTTGGAAAAAATGGACGGCACCGAGGAGCTGCTGGTAAAGCTTAACAGAGAAG
ATCTGTTGCGCAAACAGCGCACTTTCGACAATGGAAGCATCCCCCACCAGATTCACCTGGGCGAACTGCA
CGCTATCCTCAGGCGGCAAGAGGATTTCTACCCCTTTTTGAAAGATAACAGGGAAAAGATTGAGAAAATC
CTCACATTTCGGATACCCTACTATGTAGGCCCCCTCGCCCGGGGAAATTCCAGATTCGCGTGGATGACTC
GCAAATCAGAAGAGACCATCACTCCCTGGAACTTCGAGGAAGTCGTGGATAAGGGGGCCTCTGCCCAGTC
CTTCATCGAAAGGATGACTAACTTTGATAAAAATCTGCCTAACGAAAAGGTGCTTCCTAAACACTCTCTG
CTGTACGAGTACTTCACAGTTTATAACGAGCTCACCAAGGTCAAATACGTCACAGAAGGGATGAGAAAGC
CAGCATTCCTGTCTGGAGAGCAGAAGAAAGCTATCGTGGACCTCCTCTTCAAGACGAACCGGAAAGTTAC
CGTGAAACAGCTCAAAGAAGACTATTTCAAAAAGATTGAATGTTTCGACTCTGTTGAAATCAGCGGAGTG
GAGGATCGCTTCAACGCATCCCTGGGAACGTATCACGATCTCCTGAAAATCATTAAAGACAAGGACTTCC
TGGACAATGAGGAGAACGAGGACATTCTTGAGGACATTGTCCTCACCCTTACGTTGTTTGAAGATAGGGA
GATGATTGAAGAACGCTTGAAAACTTACGCTCATCTCTTCGACGACAAAGTCATGAAACAGCTCAAGAGG
CGCCGATATACAGGATGGGGGCGGCTGTCAAGAAAACTGATCAATGGGATCCGAGACAAGCAGAGTGGAA
AGACAATCCTGGATTTTCTTAAGTCCGATGGATTTGCCAACCGGAACTTCATGCAGTTGATCCATGATGA
CTCTCTCACCTTTAAGGAGGACATCCAGAAAGCACAAGTTTCTGGCCAGGGGGACAGTCTTCACGAGCAC
ATCGCTAATCTTGCAGGTAGCCCAGCTATCAAAAAGGGAATACTGCAGACCGTTAAGGTCGTGGATGAAC
TCGTCAAAGTAATGGGAAGGCATAAGCCCGAGAATATCGTTATCGAGATGGCCCGAGAGAACCAAACTAC
CCAGAAGGGACAGAAGAACAGTAGGGAAAGGATGAAGAGGATTGAAGAGGGTATAAAAGAACTGGGGTCC
CAAATCCTTAAGGAACACCCAGTTGAAAACACCCAGCTTCAGAATGAGAAGCTCTACCTGTACTACCTGC
AGAACGGCAGGGACATGTACGTGGATCAGGAACTGGACATCAATCGGCTCTCCGACTACGACGTGGCTGC
TATCGTGCCCCAGTCTTTTCTCAAAGATGATTCTATTGATAATAAAGTGTTGACAAGATCCGATAAAGCT
AGAGGGAAGAGTGATAACGTCCCCTCAGAAGAAGTTGTCAAGAAAATGAAAAATTATTGGCGGCAGCTGC
TGAACGCCAAACTGATCACACAACGGAAGTTCGATAATCTGACTAAGGCTGAACGAGGTGGCCTGTCTGA
GTTGGATAAAGCCGGCTTCATCAAAAGGCAGCTTGTTGAGACACGCCAGATCACCAAGCACGTGGCCCAA
ATTCTCGATTCACGCATGAACACCAAGTACGATGAAAATGACAAACTGATTCGAGAGGTGAAAGTTATTA
CTCTGAAGTCTAAGCTGGTCTCAGATTTCAGAAAGGACTTTCAGTTTTATAAGGTGAGAGAGATCAACAA
TTACCACCATGCGCATGATGCCTACCTGAATGCAGTGGTAGGCACTGCACTTATCAAAAAATATCCCAAG
CTTGAATCTGAATTTGTTTACGGAGACTATAAAGTGTACGATGTTAGGAAAATGATCGCAAAGTCTGAGC
AGGAAATAGGCAAGGCCACCGCTAAGTACTTCTTTTACAGCAATATTATGAATTTTTTCAAGACCGAGAT
TACACTGGCCAATGGAGAGATTCGGAAGCGACCACTTATCGAAACAAACGGAGAAACAGGAGAAATCGTG
TGGGACAAGGGTAGGGATTTCGCGACAGTCCGGAAGGTCCTGTCCATGCCGCAGGTGAACATCGTTAAAA
AGACCGAAGTACAGACCGGAGGCTTCTCCAAGGAAAGTATCCTCCCGAAAAGGAACAGCGACAAGCTGAT
CGCACGCAAAAAAGATTGGGACCCCAAGAAATACGGCGGATTCGATTCTCCTACAGTCGCTTACAGTGTA
CTGGTTGTGGCCAAAGTGGAGAAAGGGAAGTCTAAAAAACTCAAAAGCGTCAAGGAACTGCTGGGCATCA
CAATCATGGAGCGATCAAGCTTCGAAAAAAACCCCATCGACTTTCTCGAGGCGAAAGGATATAAAGAGGT
CAAAAAAGACCTCATCATTAAGCTTCCCAAGTACTCTCTCTTTGAGCTTGAAAACGGCCGGAAACGAATG
CTCGCTAGTGCGGGCGAGCTGCAGAAAGGTAACGAGCTGGCACTGCCCTCTAAATACGTTAATTTCTTGT
ATCTGGCCAGCCACTATGAAAAGCTCAAAGGGTCTCCCGAAGATAATGAGCAGAAGCAGCTGTTCGTGGA
ACAACACAAACACTACCTTGATGAGATCATCGAGCAAATAAGCGAATTCTCCAAAAGAGTGATCCTCGCC
GACGCTAACCTCGATAAGGTGCTTTCTGCTTACAATAAGCACAGGGATAAGCCCATCAGGGAGCAGGCAG
AAAACATTATCCACTTGTTTACTCTGACCAACTTGGGCGCGCCTGCAGCCTTCAAGTACTTCGACACCAC
CATAGACAGAAAGCGGTACACCTCTACAAAGGAGGTCCTGGACGCCACACTGATTCATCAGTCAATTACG
GGGCTCTATGAAACAAGAATCGACCTCTCTCAGCTCGGTGGAGACAGCAGGGCTGACCCCAAGAAGAAGA
GGAAGGTGGAGGCCAGCGGTTCCGGACGGGCTGACGCATTGGACGATTTTGATCTGGATATGCTGGGAAG
TGACGCCCTCGATGATTTTGACCTTGACATGCTTGGTTCGGATGCCCTTGATGACTTTGACCTCGACATG
CTCGGCAGTGACGCCCTTGATGATTTCGACCTGGACATGCTGATTAACTCTAGAAGTTCCGGATCTCCGA
AAAAGAAACGCAAAGTTGGTAGCCAGTACCTGCCCGACACCGACGACCGGCACCGGATCGAGGAAAAGCG
GAAGCGGACCTACGAGACATTCAAGAGCATCATGAAGAAGTCCCCCTTCAGCGGCCCCACCGACCCTAGA
CCTCCACCTAGAAGAATCGCCGTGCCCAGCAGATCCAGCGCCAGCGTGCCAAAACCTGCCCCCCAGCCTT
ACCCCTTCACCAGCAGCCTGAGCACCATCAACTACGACGAGTTCCCTACCATGGTGTTCCCCAGCGGCCA
GATCTCTCAGGCCTCTGCTCTGGCTCCAGCCCCTCCTCAGGTGCTGCCTCAGGCTCCTGCTCCTGCACCA
GCTCCAGCCATGGTGTCTGCACTGGCTCAGGCACCAGCACCCGTGCCTGTGCTGGCTCCTGGACCTCCAC
AGGCTGTGGCTCCACCAGCCCCTAAACCTACACAGGCCGGCGAGGGCACACTGTCTGAAGCTCTGCTGCA
GCTGCAGTTCGACGACGAGGATCTGGGAGCCCTGCTGGGAAACAGCACCGATCCTGCCGTGTTCACCGAC
CTGGCCAGCGTGGACAACAGCGAGTTCCAGCAGCTGCTGAACCAGGGCATCCCTGTGGCCCCTCACACCA
CCGAGCCCATGCTGATGGAATACCCCGAGGCCATCACCCGGCTCGTGACAGGCGCTCAGAGGCCTCCTGA
TCCAGCTCCTGCCCCTCTGGGAGCACCAGGCCTGCCTAATGGACTGCTGTCTGGCGACGAGGACTTCAGC
TCTATCGCCGACATGGACTTCTCCGCACTGCTGGGTAGCGGATCGGGATCTCGGGATTCCAGGGAAGGGA
TGTTTTTGCCGAAGCCTGAGGCCGGCTCCGCTATTAGTGACGTGTTTGAGGGCCGCGAGGTGTGCCAGCC
AAAACGAATCCGGCCATTTCATCCTCCAGGAAGTCCATGGGCCAACCGCCCACTCCCCGCCAGCCTCGCA
CCAACACCAACCGGTCCAGTACATGAGCCAGTCGGGTCACTGACCCCGGCACCAGTCCCTCAGCCACTGG
ATCCAGCGCCCGCAGTGACTCCCGAGGCCAGTCACCTGTTGGAGGATCCCGATGAAGAGACGAGCCAGGC
TGTCAAAGCCCTTCGGGAGATGGCCGATACTGTGATTCCCCAGAAGGAAGAGGCTGCAATCTGTGGCCAA
ATGGACCTTTCCCATCCGCCCCCAAGGGGCCATCTGGATGAGCTGACAACCACACTTGAGTCCATGACCG
AGGATCTGAACCTGGACTCACCCCTGACCCCGGAATTGAACGAGATTCTGGATACCTTCCTGAACGACGA
GTGCCTCTTGCATGCCATGCATATCAGCACAGGACTGTCCATCTTCGACACATCTCTGTTTTGATTAATT
AACTAGAATGAATCGTTTTTAAAATAACAAATCAATTGTTTTATAATATTCGTACGATTCTTTGATTATG
TAATAAAATGTGATCATTAGGAAGATTACGAAAAATATAAAAAATATGAGTTCTGTGTGTATAACAAATG
CTGTAAACGCCACAATTGTGTTTGTTGCAAATAAACCCATGATTATTTGATTAAAATTGTTGTTTTCTTT
GTTCATAGACAATAGTGTGTTTTGCCTAAACGTGTACTGCATAAACTCCATGCGAGTGTATAGCGAGCTA
GTGGCTAACGCTTGCCCCACCAAAGTAGATTCGTCAAAATCCTCAATTTCATCACCCTCCTCCAAGTTTA
ACATTTGGCCGTCGGAATTAACTTCTAAAGATGCCACATAATCTAATAAATGAAATAGAGATTCAAACGT
GGCGTCATCGTCCGTTTCGACCATTTCCGAAAAGAACTCGGGCATAAACTCTATGATTTCTCTGGACGTG
GTGTTGTCGAAACTCTCAAAGTACGCAGTCAGGAACGTGCGCGACATGTCGTCGGGAAACTCGCGCGGAA
ACATGTTGTTGTAACCGAACGGGTCCCATAGCGCCAAAACCAAATCTGCCAGCGTCAATAGAATGAGCAC
GATGCCGACAATGGAGCTGGCTTGGATAGCGATTCGAGTTAACGGCCGGGGCGCGCCCATACTCGGTGGC
CTCCCCACCACCAACTTTTTTGCACTGCAAAAAAACACGCTTTTGCACGCGGGCCCATACATAGTACAAA
CTCTACGTTTCGTAGACTATTTTACATAAATAGTCTACACCGTTGTATACGCTCCAAATACACTACCACA
CATTGAACCTTTTTGCAGTGCAAAAAAGTACGTGTCGGCAGTCACGTAGGCCGGCCTTATCGGGTCGCGT
CCTGTCACGTACGAATCACATTATCGGACCGGACGAGTGTTGTCTTATCGTGACAGGACGCCAGCTTCCT
GTGTTGCTAACCGCAGCCGGACGCAACTCCTTATCGGAACAGGACGCGCCTCCATATCAGCCGCGCGTTA
TCTCATGCGCGTGACCGGACACGAGGCGCCCGTCCCGCTTATCGCGCCTATAAATACAGCCCGCAACGAT
CTGGTAAACACAGTTGAACAGCATCTGTTACAGCGACACAACATGAGCCGGTCCAACAACGCCAACGCGC
CCACGCCATCCAACCGCCGCCGCAACCTGTCTCTGGTGCTCGAGATGGTGAGCAAGGGCGAGGAGCTGTT
CACCGGGGTGGTGCCCATCCTGGTCGAGCTGGACGGCGACGTAAACGGCCACAAGTTCAGCGTGTCCGGC
GAGGGCGAGGGCGATGCCACCTACGGCAAGCTGACCCTGAAGTTCATCTGCACCACCGGCAAGCTGCCCG
TGCCCTGGCCCACCCTCGTGACCACCCTGACCTGGGGCGTGCAGTGCTTCAGCCGCTACCCCGACCACAT
GAAGCAGCACGACTTCTTCAAGTCCGCCATGCCCGAAGGCTACGTCCAGGAGCGCACCATCTTCTTCAAG
GACGACGGCAACTACAAGACCCGCGCCGAGGTGAAGTTCGAGGGCGACACCCTGGTGAACCGCATCGAGC
TGAAGGGCATCGACTTCAAGGAGGACGGCAACATCCTGGGGCACAAGCTGGAGTACAACTACATCAGCCA
CAACGTCTATATCACCGCCGACAAGCAGAAGAACGGCATCAAGGCCAACTTCAAGATCCGCCACAACATC
GAGGACGGCAGCGTGCAGCTCGCCGACCACTACCAGCAGAACACCCCCATCGGCGACGGCCCCGTGCTGC
TGCCCGACAACCACTACCTGAGCACCCAGTCCGCCCTGAGCAAAGACCCCAACGAGAAGCGCGATCACAT
GGTCCTGCTGGAGTTCGTGACCGCCGCCGGGATCACTCTCGGCATGGACGAGCTGTACAAGTAAGCGGCC
GCGACTCTAGATCATAATCAGCCATACCACATTTGTAGAGGTTTTACTTGCTTTAAAAAACCTCCCACAC
CTCCCCCTGAACCTGAAACATAAAATGAATGCAATTGTTGTTGTTAACTTGTTTATTGCAGCTTATAATG
GTTACAAATAAAGCAATAGCATCACAAATTTCACAAATAAAGCATTTTTTTCACTGCATTCTAGTTGTGG
TTTGTCCAAACTCATCAATGTATCTTAAAGCTTGGCCGGCCGATCTCGGATCTGACAATGTTCAGTGCAG
AGACTCGGCTACGCCTCGTGGACTTTGAAGTTGACCAACAATGTTTATTCTTACCTCTAATAGTCCTCTG
TGGCAAGGTCAAGATTCTGTTAGAAGCCAATGAAGAACCTGGTTGTTCAATAACATTTTGTTCGTCTAAT
ATTTCACTACCGCTTGACGTTGGCTGCACTTCATGTACCTCATCTATAAACGCTTCTTCTGTATCGCTCT
GGACGTCATCTTCACTTACGTGATCTGATATTTCACTGTCAGAATCCTCACCAACAAGCTCGTCATCGCT
TTGCAGAAGAGCAGAGAGGATATGCTCATCGTCTAAAGAACTACCCATTTTATTATATATTAGTCACGAT
ATCTATAACAAGAAAATATATATATAATAAGTTATCACGTAAGTAGAACATGAAATAACAATATAATTAT
CGTATGAGTTAAATCTTAAAAGTCACGTAAAAGATAATCATGCGTCATTTTGACTCACGCGGTCGTTATA
GTTCAAAATCAGTGACACTTACCGCATTGACAAGCACGCCTCACGGGAGCTCCAAGCGGCGACTGAGATG
TCCTAAATGCACAGCGACGGATTCGCGCTATTTAGAAAGAGAGAGCAATATTTCAAGAATGCATGCGTCA
ATTTTACGCAGACTATCTTTCTAGGGTTAAAAAAGATTTGCGCTTTACTCGACCTAAACTTTAAACACGT
CATAGAATCTTCGTTTGACAAAAACCACATTGTGGCCAAGCTGTGTGACGCGACGCGCGCTAAAGAATGG
CAAACCAAGTCGCGCGAGCGTCGACTCTAGAGGATCCCCGGGTACCGAGCTCGAATTCGTAATCATGTCA
TAGCTGTTTCCTGTGTGAAATTGTTATCCGCTCACAATTCCACACAACATACGAGCCGGAAGCATAAAGT
GTAAAGCCTGGGGTGCCTAATGAGTGAGCTAACTCACATTAATTGCGTTGCGCTCACTGCCCGCTTTCCA
GTCGGGAAACCTGTCGTGCCAGCTGCATTAATGAATCGGCCAACGCGCGGGGAGAGGCGGTTTGCGTATT
GGGCGCTCTTCCGCTTCCTCGCTCACTGACTCGCTGCGCTCGGTCGTTCGGCTGCGGCGAGCGGTATCAG
CTCACTCAAAGGCGGTAATACGGTTATCCACAGAATCAGGGGATAACGCAGGAAAGAACATGTGAGCAAA
AGGCCAGCAAAAGGCCAGGAACCGTAAAAAGGCCGCGTTGCTGGCGTTTTTCCATAGGCTCCGCCCCCCT
GACGAGCATCACAAAAATCGACGCTCAAGTCAGAGGTGGCGAAACCCGACAGGACTATAAAGATACCAGG
CGTTTCCCCCTGGAAGCTCCCTCGTGCGCTCTCCTGTTCCGACCCTGCCGCTTACCGGATACCTGTCCGC
CTTTCTCCCTTCGGGAAGCGTGGCGCTTTCTCATAGCTCACGCTGTAGGTATCTCAGTTCGGTGTAGGTC
GTTCGCTCCAAGCTGGGCTGTGTGCACGAACCCCCCGTTCAGCCCGACCGCTGCGCCTTATCCGGTAACT
ATCGTCTTGAGTCCAACCCGGTAAGACACGACTTATCGCCACTGGCAGCAGCCACTGGTAACAGGATTAG
CAGAGCGAGGTATGTAGGCGGTGCTACAGAGTTCTTGAAGTGGTGGCCTAACTACGGCTACACTAGAAGA
ACAGTATTTGGTATCTGCGCTCTGCTGAAGCCAGTTACCTTCGGAAAAAGAGTTGGTAGCTCTTGATCCG
GCAAACAAACCACCGCTGGTAGCGGTGGTTTTTTTGTTTGCAAGCAGCAGATTACGCGCAGAAAAAAAGG
ATCTCAAGAAGATCCTTTGATCTTTTCTACGGGGTCTGACGCTCAGTGGAACGAAAACTCACGTTAAGGG
ATTTTGGTCATGAGATTATCAAAAAGGATCTTCACCTAGATCCTTTTAAATTAAAAATGAAGTTTTAAAT
CAATCTAAAGTATATATGAGTAAACTTGGTCTGACAGTTACCAATGCTTAATCAGTGAGGCACCTATCTC
AGCGATCTGTCTATTTCGTTCATCCATAGTTGCCTGACTCCCCGTCGTGTAGATAACTACGATACGGGAG
GGCTTACCATCTGGCCCCAGTGCTGCAATGATACCGCGAGACCCACGCTCACCGGCTCCAGATTTATCAG
CAATAAACCAGCCAGCCGGAAGGGCCGAGCGCAGAAGTGGTCCTGCAACTTTATCCGCCTCCATCCAGTC
TATTAATTGTTGCCGGGAAGCTAGAGTAAGTAGTTCGCCAGTTAATAGTTTGCGCAACGTTGTTGCCATT
GCTACAGGCATCGTGGTGTCACGCTCGTCGTTTGGTATGGCTTCATTCAGCTCCGGTTCCCAACGATCAA
GGCGAGTTACATGATCCCCCATGTTGTGCAAAAAAGCGGTTAGCTCCTTCGGTCCTCCGATCGTTGTCAG
AAGTAAGTTGGCCGCAGTGTTATCACTCATGGTTATGGCAGCACTGCATAATTCTCTTACTGTCATGCCA
TCCGTAAGATGCTTTTCTGTGACTGGTGAGTACTCAACCAAGTCATTCTGAGAATAGTGTATGCGGCGAC
CGAGTTGCTCTTGCCCGGCGTCAATACGGGATAATACCGCGCCACATAGCAGAACTTTAAAAGTGCTCAT
CATTGGAAAACGTTCTTCGGGGCGAAAACTCTCAAGGATCTTACCGCTGTTGAGATCCAGTTCGATGTAA
CCCACTCGTGCACCCAACTGATCTTCAGCATCTTTTACTTTCACCAGCGTTTCTGGGTGAGCAAAAACAG
GAAGGCAAAATGCCGCAAAAAAGGGAATAAGGGCGACACGGAAATGTTGAATACTCATACTCTTCCTTTT
TCAATATTATTGAAGCATTTATCAGGGTTATTGTCTCATGAGCGGATACATATTTGAATGTATTTAGAAA
AATAAACAAATAGGGGTTCCGCGCACATTTCCCCGAAAAGTGCCACCTGACGTCTAAGAAACCATTATTA
TCATGACATTAACCTATAAAAATAGGCGTATCACGAGGCCCTTTCGTCTCGCGCGTTTCGGTGATGACGG
TGAAAACCTCTGACACATGCAGCTCCCGGAGACGGTCACAGCTTGTCTGTAAGCGGATGCCGGGAGCAGA
CAAGCCCGTCAGGGCGCGTCAGCGGGTGTTGGCGGGTGTCGGGGCTGGCTTAACTATGCGGCATCAGAGC
AGATTGTACTGAGAGTGCACCATATGCGGTGTGAAATACCGCACAGATGCGTAAGGAGAAAATACCGCAT
CAGGCGCCATTCGCCATTCAGGCTGCGCAACTGTTGGGAAGGGCGATCGGTGCGGGCCTCTTCGCTATTA
CGCCAGCTGGCGAAAGGGGGATGTGCTGCAAGGCGATTAAGTTGGGTAACGCCAGGGTTTTCCCAGTCAC
GACGTTGTAAAACGACGGCCAGTGCCAAGCTTTGTTTAAAAATATAACAAAATTGTGATCCCACAAAATG
AAGTGGGGCAAAATCAAATAATTAATAGTGTCCGTAAACTTGTTGGTCTTCAACTTTTTGAGGAACACGT
TGGACGGCAAATCCGTGACTATAACACAAGTTGATTTAATAATTTTAGCCAACACGTCGGGCTGCGTGTT
TTTTGCCGACGCGTCTGTGTACACGTTGATTAACTGGTCGATTAAACTGTTGAAATAATTTAATTTTTGG
TTCTTCTTTAAATCTGTGATGAAATTTTTTAAAATAACTTTAAATTCTTCATTGGTAAAAAATGCCACGT
TTTGCAACTTGTGAGGGTCTAATATGAGGTCAAACTCAGTAGGAGTTTTATCCAAAAAAGAAAACATGAT
TACGTCTGTACACGAACGCGTATTAACGCAGAGTGCAAAGTATAAGAGGGTTAAAAAATATATTTTACGC
ACCATATACGCATCGGGTTGATATCGTTAATATGGATCAATTTGAACAGTTGATTAACGTGTCTCTGCTC
AAGTCTTTGATCAAAACGCAAATCGACGAAAATGTGTCGGACAATATCAAGTCGATGAGCGAAAAACTAA
AAAGGCTAGAATACGACAATCTCACAGACAGCGTTGAGATATACGGTATTCACGACAGCAGGCTGAATAA
TAAAAAAATTAGAAACTATTATTTAACCCTAGAAAGATAATCATATTGTGACGTACGTTAAAGATAATCA
TGCGTAAAATTGACGCATGTGTTTTATCGGTCTGTATATCGAGGTTTATTTATTAATTTGAATAGATATT
AAGTTTTATTATATTTACACTTACATACTAATAATAAATTCAACAAACAATTTATTTATGTTTATTTATT
TATTAAAAAAAAACAAAAACTCAAAATTTCTTCTATAAAGTAACAAAACTTTTAAACATTCTCTCTTTTA
CAAAAATAAACTTATTTTGTACTTTAAAAACAGTCATGTTGTATTATAAAATAAGTAATTAGCTTAACTT
ATACATAATAGAAACAAATTATACTTATTAGTCAGTCAGAAACAACTTTGGCACATATCAATATTATGCT
CTCGACAAATAACTTTTTTGCATTTTTTGCACGATGCATTTGCCTTTCGCCTTATTTTAGAGGGGCAGTA
AGTACAGTAAGTACGTTTTTTCATTACTGGCTCTTCAGTACTGTCATCTGATGTACCAGGCACTTCATTT
GGCAAAATATTAGAGATATTATCGCGCAAATATCTCTTCAAAGTAGGAGCTTCTAAACGCTTACGCATAA
ACGATGACGTCAGGCTCATGTAAAGGTTTCTCATAAATTTTTTGCGACTTTGAACCTTTTCTCCCTTGCT
ACTGACATTATGGCTGTATATAATAAAAGAATTTATGCAGGCAATGTTTATCATTCCGTACAATAATGCC
ATAGGCCACCTATTCGTCTTCCTACTGCAGGTCATCACAGAACACATTTGGTCTAGCGTGTCCACTCCGC
CTTTAGTTTGATT
Features (pLannotate 1.2.2; 24 found; start..end, strand, type, name):
    270..339     +  protein_bind   attB: attB site for the φC31 integrase (Groth et al., 2000) phage φC31 integrase
   1262..5365    +  CDS            Cas9m4: catalytically dead mutant of the Cas9 endonuclease from the Streptococcus pyogenes Type II CRISPR/Cas system RNA-guided DNA-binding protein that lacks endonuclease activity due to the mutations D10A, D839A, H840A, and N863A (Mali et al., 2013)
   5624..6403    +  CDS            RELA (fragment): TF65_HUMAN - Also known as NFKB3. Experimental evidence at protein level: Swiss-Prot protein existence level 1. NF-kappa-B is a pleiotropic transcription factor present in almost all cell types and is the endpoint of a series of signal transduction events that are initiated by a vast array of stimuli related to many biological processes such as inflammation, immunity, differentiation, cell growth, tumorigenesis and apoptosis. NF-kappa-B is a homo- or heterodimeric complex formed by the Rel-like domain- containing proteins RELA/p65, RELB, NFKB1/p105, NFKB1/p50, REL and NFKB2/p52. The heterodime
   6422..6991    +  CDS            Rta AD: transcriptional activation domain from the human herpesvirus 4 (Epstein-Barr virus) replication and transcription activator Rta/BRLF1 (Hardwick et al., 1992; Chavez et al., 2015)
   7022..7786    -  CDS            P74 (fragment): PIF0_NPVAC - Experimental evidence at protein level: Swiss-Prot protein existence level 1. Plays an essential role for oral infectivity of occlusion- derived virus (ODV) and functions also in host midgut attachment and fusion by binding to a specific host receptor. From Autographa californica nuclear polyhedrosis virus (AcMNPV).
   7689..8149    +  promoter       OpIE-2 promoter (fragment): immediate-early gene 2 from the Orgyia pseudotsugata multicapsid nucleopolyhedrovirus; strong constitutive baculovirus promoter for insect cell expression
   8163..8228    +  CDS            IE2 (fragment): VIE2_NPVOP - Protein inferred from homology: Swiss-Prot protein existence level 3. RING-finger E3 ubiquitin ligase that plays an important regulatory role during the initial stages of infection. Migrates to specific nuclear foci early in infection supposely to prepare the sites for viral replication by targeting and ubiquitinating host proteins. From Orgyia pseudotsugata multicapsid polyhedrosis virus (OpMNPV).
   8235..8954    +  CDS            ECFP: enhanced CFP mammalian codon-optimized
   8970..9053    +  CDS            large T antigen (fragment): large T antigen from SV40 (simian virus 40)
   9076..9197    +  polyA_signal   SV40 poly(A) signal: SV40 polyadenylation signal
   9897..10037   +  CDS            FP (fragment): FP25_NPVAC - Experimental evidence at protein level: Swiss-Prot protein existence level 1. From Autographa californica nuclear polyhedrosis virus (AcMNPV).
  10030..10068   -  misc_feature   MCS (fragment): pUC18/19 multiple cloning site
  10099..10121   -  protein_bind   lac operator (fragment): The lac repressor binds to the lac operator to inhibit transcription in E. coli. This inhibition can be relieved by adding lactose or isopropyl-β-D-thiogalactopyranoside (IPTG). lac repressor encoded by lacI
  10125..10155   -  promoter       lac promoter: promoter for the E. coli lac operon
  10170..10191   -  protein_bind   CAP binding site: CAP binding activates transcription in the presence of cAMP. E. coli catabolite activator protein
  10204..10296   -  CDS            lacI (fragment): lac repressor; lacI; The lac repressor binds to the lac operator to inhibit transcription in E. coli. This inhibition can be relieved by adding lactose or isopropyl-β-D-thiogalactopyranoside (IPTG).
  10479..11067   -  rep_origin     ori: high-copy-number ColE1/pMB1/pBR322/pUC origin of replication
  11238..12098   -  CDS            AmpR: β-lactamase; bla; confers resistance to ampicillin, carbenicillin, and related antibiotics
  12099..12203   -  promoter       AmpR promoter: bla
  12298..12333   +  CDS            rop (fragment): Rop protein, which maintains plasmids at low copy number; rop
  12435..12534   +  misc_feature   bom (fragment): basis of mobility region from pBR322
  12540..12694   -  CDS            lacZα (fragment): LacZα fragment of β-galactosidase; lacZ fragment
  12698..13165   -  CDS            LEF-9 (fragment): LEF9_NPVAC - Experimental evidence at protein level: Swiss-Prot protein existence level 1. Component of the viral DNA-dependent RNA polymerase which is composed of four equimolar subunits of LEF-4, LEF-8, LEF-9, and p47. Plays an essential role in late and very late gene expression. From Autographa californica nuclear polyhedrosis virus (AcMNPV).
  13192..13395   +  CDS            FP (fragment): FP25_NPVAC - Experimental evidence at protein level: Swiss-Prot protein existence level 1. From Autographa californica nuclear polyhedrosis virus (AcMNPV).
