[The description below was written by a language model from this plasmid's Addgene catalogue record and pLannotate feature annotations shown in this document.]
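Description:
OA-986C is a piggyBac-based insect transgenesis plasmid built on the pBac[3xP3-DsRed] backbone, about 14.2 kb in total, designed to express the synthetic transcriptional activator dCas9-VPR from the bottleneck promoter. It is maintained in E. coli as a high-copy plasmid through a ColE1/pUC-type origin and is selected with ampicillin via the β-lactamase gene. Remnants of a pUC cloning region (lac promoter/operator, lacZα and MCS fragments) are also present. The annotation does not call the piggyBac terminal repeats directly. However, short baculovirus-derived fragments (FP25, LEF-9, P74) are detected, and such sequences typically accompany piggyBac arms and baculoviral 3' regions in this vector family.

The payload is a roughly 5.7 kb fusion. It comprises a nuclease-dead Streptococcus pyogenes Cas9 carrying the D10A, D839A, H840A and N863A mutations, followed by the human RELA/p65 activation region and the Epstein-Barr virus Rta activation domain. The VP64 portion of VPR and the bottleneck promoter itself are not annotated in the table, although unannotated sequence lies upstream of the dCas9 coding region. When paired with guide RNAs supplied separately, this protein binds target promoters without cutting and drives overexpression of the target genes.

Although the backbone name implies a 3xP3-DsRed marker, the feature table instead shows an OpIE-2 baculovirus immediate-early promoter driving ECFP with an SV40 polyadenylation signal, and no DsRed is detected. The transgenesis marker in the sequenced plasmid therefore appears to be cyan fluorescence. A φC31 attB site is also present, allowing site-specific integration into attP docking lines as an alternative to transposition. The associated publication concerns engineered reproductive isolation and reversible population replacement.
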