Addgene plasmid #125000: OA-986C
Purpose: Expresses dCas9-VPR driven by the bottleneck promoter
Depositing lab: Omar Akbari. Depositing organization: University of California, San Diego (UCSD). Publication: Engineered reproductively isolated species drive reversible population replacement. Buchman A, Shriner I, Yang T, Liu J, Antoshechkin I, Marshall JM, Perry MW, Akbari OS. Nat Commun. 2021 Jun 2;12(1):3281. doi: 10.1038/s41467-021-23531-z. PubMed 34078888.
Backbone
  Vector backbone: pBac[3xP3-DsRed]
  Backbone size w/o insert (bp): 6457
  Total vector size (bp): 14208
  Vector type: Insect Expression ; piggyback
Growth in bacteria
  Bacterial resistance: Ampicillin, 100 μg/mL
  Growth temperature: 37°C
  Growth strain: DH5alpha
  Copy number: High Copy
Gene/Insert
  Gene/Insert name: dCas9-VPR
  Species: Synthetic
  Insert size (bp): 5733
  Promoter: bottleneck
  Cloning method: Gibson Cloning
  Sequencing primers: 5′ gtcgacgatgtaggtcacggtctc; 3′ GTCAACTTCAAAGTCCACGAGGC
Terms and licenses: Academic/Nonprofit Terms; Industry Terms: Not Available to Industry
How to cite: OA-986C was a gift from Omar Akbari (Addgene plasmid # 125000 ; http://n2t.net/addgene:125000 ; RRID:Addgene_125000)
